Addgene plasmid #235840: pME_Cp_0_3_013_psaB_5'UTR_Cr
Purpose: psaB 5'UTR Chlamydomonas reinhardtii
Depositing lab: Tobias Erb. Depositing organization: Max Planck Institute for Terrestrial Microbiology. Publication: A modular high-throughput approach for advancing synthetic biology in the chloroplast of Chlamydomonas. Inckemann RM, Chotel T, Burgis M, Brinkmann CK, Andreas L, Baumann J, Sharma P, Klose M, Barrett J, Ries F, Paczia N, Glatter T, Mackinder LCM, Willmund F, Erb TJ. Nat Plants. 2025 Nov;11(11):2332-2349. doi: 10.1038/s41477-025-02126-2. Epub 2025 Nov 3. PubMed 41184475.
Backbone
  Vector backbone: pME_Cp_UAV_GFP
  Backbone size w/o insert (bp): 2101
  Vector type: Synthetic Biology
Growth in bacteria
  Bacterial resistance: Chloramphenicol, 25 μg/mL
  Growth temperature: 37°C
  Growth strain: DH5alpha
  Copy number: High Copy
Gene/Insert
  Gene/Insert name: psaB 5'UTR
  Species: Chlamydomonas reinhardtii
  Insert size (bp): 532
  Mutation: none
  Cloning method: Restriction Enzyme; 5′ cloning site BsaI (destroyed during cloning); 3′ cloning site BsaI (destroyed during cloning)
  Sequencing primers: 5′ CGTATCACGAGGCAGAATTTC; 3′ CCTGCATAACGCGAAGTAATC
Terms and licenses: Academic/Nonprofit Terms; Industry Terms: Not Available to Industry
Depositor comments: Please visit https://doi.org/10.1101/2024.05.08.593163 for bioRxiv preprint.
How to cite: pME_Cp_0_3_013_psaB_5'UTR_Cr was a gift from Tobias Erb (Addgene plasmid # 235840 ; http://n2t.net/addgene:235840 ; RRID:Addgene_235840)
