[The description below was written by a language model from this plasmid's Addgene catalogue record and pLannotate feature annotations shown in this document.]
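Description:
pME_Cp_0_3_013_psaB_5'UTR_Cr is a small (about 2.6 kb) synthetic-biology part plasmid that stores the 5' untranslated region of the Chlamydomonas reinhardtii chloroplast gene psaB as a reusable cloning module. The 532 bp unmutated insert was placed into the roughly 2.1 kb pME_Cp_UAV_GFP backbone using BsaI, a type IIS enzyme, and the entry sites were destroyed in the process. The backbone name suggests a universal acceptor in which a GFP dropout cassette is replaced by the incoming part, though the record does not describe this explicitly. The "0" in the plasmid name probably denotes a basic (level 0) part in a modular, Golden Gate-style hierarchy, again an inference from the naming rather than a stated fact.

The annotated features are all backbone elements. A high-copy ColE1/pUC-type origin supports replication in E. coli. Selection relies on a chloramphenicol acetyltransferase (cat) gene driven by its native promoter and followed by the lambda t0 terminator. The insert position, which lies in the unannotated region at the start of the sequence, is bracketed by BioBrick prefix and suffix sequences. It is also flanked by bacterial terminators, including a his operon terminator, which insulate the part from read-through transcription in the bacterial host. The psaB 5'UTR itself was not recognised by the automated annotation.

The plasmid carries no promoter, coding sequence, or chloroplast selection marker for algal use, so it is not an expression vector on its own. It serves as a regulatory building block to be combined with promoters, coding sequences and 3'UTRs into transgene cassettes for the Chlamydomonas chloroplast, where 5'UTRs strongly influence transcript stability and translation. It belongs to a modular toolkit for high-throughput chloroplast synthetic biology.
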