Features (pLannotate 1.2.2; 8 found; start..end, strand, type, name):
    557..576     +  misc_feature   BioBrick suffix: universal suffix for all parts
    577..634     +  terminator     his operon terminator: This putative transcriptin terminator from the E. coli his operon has a 2-bp deletion introduced during synthesis. Its efficiency has not been determined.
    829..1417    -  rep_origin     ori: high-copy-number ColE1/pMB1/pBR322/pUC origin of replication
   1600..1694    -  terminator     lambda t0 terminator: transcription terminator from phage lambda
   1718..2374    -  CDS            cat: CAT_ECOLX - Experimental evidence at protein level: Swiss-Prot protein existence level 1. This enzyme is an effector of chloramphenicol resistance in bacteria. From Escherichia coli. This protein is used as a marker in many commonly used cloning vectors, such as pACYC184.
   2375..2472    -  promoter       cat promoter: promoter of the E. coli cat gene encoding chloramphenicol acetyltransferase
   2558..2601    -  terminator     bacterial terminator: putative bacterial transcription terminator
   2604..2625    +  misc_feature   BioBrick prefix: BioBrick prefix for parts that do not start with "ATG"
>Addgene plasmid #235840 | pME_Cp_0_3_013_psaB_5'UTR_Cr | addgene full sequence | sequence record 488464 | Addgene NGS Result
GGTCTCGTACTCAAATGTTACTCGTGGATGGCTTTGGTATTTAGGCGTAGCATGCAGTAAATATATGGCC
AATGGCTCCTCTTTTAGCAAGTTCTCAACTTAAAATGCAATCTCTTAACGAGAATCTAAAGCTCAGAAAT
ATATTTGAATTAAAATTTCCCACAGGATTATGGCGTAGTCATAATATCAACTAAAAAATCTTTTTAAATT
TTAAAATTTACTTTTTTACGCTTTTGTATGCAAAGTTTGCTTTGCACCTGAATAGTTTTATTAAATTTTT
ATTTAATGGTAGTTTAATAGTAGTAATTTACTTCAATTAAACAAAAAAAATCCTAATTGTTTATCCCTTT
AAAAGAGCGCTTAAAGTTTTTTTACTTAGTGAAGTAAAAATACCGCTCCCTTCTGGTATTTTTTCTTTTG
ATTTAACAATTAGCATTTTAACCTTTTACTTTTCTCTCAGTGTTATACTGCTTAAAAGTTTTTAGGTCAT
TAGATAATATTTAATAATATTACATATAGGGAGTAAGACAATTTTAATGTGAGACCACTCATCGCGACTA
GTAGCGGCCGCTGCAGTCCGGCAAAAAAGGGCAAGGTGTCACCACCCTGCCCTTTTTCTTTAAAACCGAA
AAGATTACTTCGCGTTATGCAGGCTTCCTCGCTCACTGACTCGCTGCGCTCGGTCGTTCGGCTGCGGCGA
GCGGTATCAGCTCACTCAAAGGCGGTAATACGGTTATCCACAGAATCAGGGGATAACGCAGGAAAGAACA
TGTGAGCAAAAGGCCAGCAAAAGGCCAGGAACCGTAAAAAGGCCGCGTTGCTGGCGTTTTTCCATAGGCT
CCGCCCCCCTGACGAGCATCACAAAAATCGACGCTCAAGTCAGAGGTGGCGAAACCCGACAGGACTATAA
AGATACCAGGCGTTTCCCCCTGGAAGCTCCCTCGTGCGCTCTCCTGTTCCGACCCTGCCGCTTACCGGAT
ACCTGTCCGCCTTTCTCCCTTCGGGAAGCGTGGCGCTTTCTCATAGCTCACGCTGTAGGTATCTCAGTTC
GGTGTAGGTCGTTCGCTCCAAGCTGGGCTGTGTGCACGAACCCCCCGTTCAGCCCGACCGCTGCGCCTTA
TCCGGTAACTATCGTCTTGAGTCCAACCCGGTAAGACACGACTTATCGCCACTGGCAGCAGCCACTGGTA
ACAGGATTAGCAGAGCGAGGTATGTAGGCGGTGCTACAGAGTTCTTGAAGTGGTGGCCTAACTACGGCTA
CACTAGAAGAACAGTATTTGGTATCTGCGCTCTGCTGAAGCCAGTTACCTTCGGAAAAAGAGTTGGTAGC
TCTTGATCCGGCAAACAAACCACCGCTGGTAGCGGTGGTTTTTTTGTTTGCAAGCAGCAGATTACGCGCA
GAAAAAAAGGATCTCAAGAAGATCCTTTGATCTTTTCTACGGGGTCTGACGCTCAGTGGAACGAAAACTC
ACGTTAAGGGATTTTGGTCATGAGATTATCAAAAAGGATCTTCACCTAGATCCTTTTAAATTAAAAATGA
AGTTTTAAATCAATCTAAAGTATATATGAGTAAACTTGGTCTGACAGCTCGAGGCTTGGATTCTCACCAA
TAAAAAACGCCCGGCGGCAACCGAGCGTTCTGAACAAATCCAGATGGAGTTCTGAGGTCATTACTGGATC
TATCAACAGGAGTCCAAGCGAGCTCGATATCAAATTACGCCCCGCCCTGCCACTCGTCGCAGTACTGTTG
TAATTCATTAAGCATTCTGCCGACATGGAAGCCATCACAAACGGCATGATGAACCTGAATCGCCAGCGGC
ATCAGCACCTTGTCGCCTTGCGTATAATATTTGCCCATGGTGAAAACGGGGGCGAAGAAGTTGTCCATAT
TGGCCACGTTTAAATCAAAACTGGTGAAACTCACCCAGGGATTGGCTGATACGAAAAACATATTCTCAAT
AAACCCTTTAGGGAAATAGGCCAGGTTTTCACCGTAACACGCCACATCTTGCGAATATATGTGTAGAAAC
TGCCGGAAATCGTCGTGGTATTCACTCCAGAGTGATGAAAACGTTTCAGTTTGCTCATGGAAAACGGTGT
AACAAGGGTGAACACTATCCCATATCACCAGCTCACCGTCTTTCATTGCCATACGAAATTCCGGATGAGC
ATTCATCAGGCGGGCAAGAATGTGAATAAAGGCCGGATAAAACTTGTGCTTATTTTTCTTTACGGTCTTT
AAAAAGGCCGTAATATCCAGCTGAACGGTCTGGTTATAGGTACATTGAGCAACTGACTGAAATGCCTCAA
AATGTTCTTTACGATGCCATTGGGATATATCAACGGTGGTATATCCAGTGATTTTTTTCTCCATTTTAGC
TTCCTTAGCTCCTGAAAATCTCGATAACTCAAAAAATACGCCCGGTAGTGATCTTATTTCATTATGGTGA
AAGTTGGAACCTCTTACGTGCCCGATCAACTCGAGTGCCACCTGACGTCTAAGAAACCATTATTATCATG
ACATTAACCTATAAAAATAGGCGTATCACGAGGCAGAATTTCAGATAAAAAAAATCCTTAGCTTTCGCTA
AGGATGATTTCTGGAATTCGCGGCCGCTTCTAGAGCGATGAGT
